>Addgene plasmid #78507 | GST-PS-Gads 1-155 GB1 Gads 261-330-Cys (XSB365) | addgene full sequence | sequence record 218047 | Addgene Assembled Sequence
ACGTTATCGACTGCACGGTGCACCAATGCTTCTGGCGTCAGGCAGCCATCGGAAGCTGTGGTATGGCTGT
GCAGGTCGTAAATCACTGCATAATTCGTGTCGCTCAAGGCGCACTCCCGTTCTGGATAATGTTTTTTGCG
CCGACATCATAACGGTTCTGGCAAATATTCTGAAATGAGCTGTTGACAATTAATCATCGGCTCGTATAAT
GTGTGGAATTGTGAGCGGATAACAATTTCACACAGGAAACAGTATTCATGTCCCCTATACTAGGTTATTG
GAAAATTAAGGGCCTTGTGCAACCCACTCGACTTCTTTTGGAATATCTTGAAGAAAAATATGAAGAGCAT
TTGTATGAGCGCGATGAAGGTGATAAATGGCGAAACAAAAAGTTTGAATTGGGTTTGGAGTTTCCCAATC
TTCCTTATTATATTGATGGTGATGTTAAATTAACACAGTCTATGGCCATCATACGTTATATAGCTGACAA
GCACAACATGTTGGGTGGTTGTCCAAAAGAGCGTGCAGAGATTTCAATGCTTGAAGGAGCGGTTTTGGAT
ATTAGATACGGTGTTTCGAGAATTGCATATAGTAAAGACTTTGAAACTCTCAAAGTTGATTTTCTTAGCA
AGCTACCTGAAATGCTGAAAATGTTCGAAGATCGTTTATGTCATAAAACATATTTAAATGGTGATCATGT
AACCCATCCTGACTTCATGTTGTATGACGCTCTTGATGTTGTTTTATACATGGACCCAATGTGCCTGGAT
GCGTTCCCAAAATTAGTTTGTTTTAAAAAACGTATTGAAGCTATCCCACAAATTGATAAGTACTTGAAAT
CCAGCAAGTATATAGCATGGCCTTTGCAGGGCTGGCAAGCCACGTTTGGTGGTGGCGACCATCCTCCAAA
ATCGGATCTGGAAGTTCTGTTCCAGGGGCCCCTGGGATCCATGGAAGCTGTTGCCAAGTTTGATTTCACT
GCTTCAGGTGAGGATGAACTGAGCTTTCACACTGGAGATGTTTTGAAGATTTTAAGTAACCAAGAGGAGT
GGTTTAAGGCGGAGCTTGGGAGCCAGGAAGGATATGTGCCCAAGAATTTCATAGACATCCAGTTTCCCAA
ATGGTTTCACGAAGGCCTCTCTCGACACCAGGCAGAGAACTTACTCATGGGCAAGGAGGTTGGCTTCTTC
ATCATCCGGGCCAGCCAGAGCTCCCCAGGGGACTTCTCCATCTCTGTCAGGCATGAGGATGACGTTCAAC
ACTTCAAGGTCATGCGAGACAACAAGGGTAATTACTTTCTGTGGACTGAGAAGTTTCCATCCCTAAATAA
GCTGGTAGACTACTACAGGACAAATTCCATCTCCAGACAGAAGCAGATCTTCCTTAGAGACAGAACCCGA
GAAGACCAGGGTCACGAGTACAAGCTTATCCTGAACGGTAAAACCCTGAAAGGTGAAACCACCACCGAAG
CTGTTGACGCTGCTACCGCGGAAAAAGTTTTCAAACAGTACGCTAACGACAACGGTGTTGACGGTGAATG
GACCTACGACGACGCTACCAAAACCTTCACGGTAACCGAACACACAGACCCAGTGCAGCTCCAGGCGGCA
GGGCGAGTGCGGTGGGCCCGGGCGCTGTATGACTTTGAGGCCCTGGAGGATGACGAGCTGGGGTTCCACA
GCGGGGAGGTGGTGGAGGTCCTGGATAGCTCCAACCCATCCTGGTGGACCGGCCGCCTGCACAACAAGCT
GGGCCTCTTCCCTGCCAACTACGTGGCACCCATGACCCGGTGCTAAGTCGACTCGAGCGGCCGCATCGTG
ACTGACTGACGATCTGCCTCGCGCGTTTCGGTGATGACGGTGAAAACCTCTGACACATGCAGCTCCCGGA
GACGGTCACAGCTTGTCTGTAAGCGGATGCCGGGAGCAGACAAGCCCGTCAGGGCGCGTCAGCGGGTGTT
GGCGGGTGTCGGGGCGCAGCCATGACCCAGTCACGTAGCGATAGCGGAGTGTATAATTCTTGAAGACGAA
AGGGCCTCGTGATACGCCTATTTTTATAGGTTAATGTCATGATAATAATGGTTTCTTAGACGTCAGGTGG
CACTTTTCGGGGAAATGTGCGCGGAACCCCTATTTGTTTATTTTTCTAAATACATTCAAATATGTATCCG
CTCATGAGACAATAACCCTGATAAATGCTTCAATAATATTGAAAAAGGAAGAGTATGAGTATTCAACATT
TCCGTGTCGCCCTTATTCCCTTTTTTGCGGCATTTTGCCTTCCTGTTTTTGCTCACCCAGAAACGCTGGT
GAAAGTAAAAGATGCTGAAGATCAGTTGGGTGCACGAGTGGGTTACATCGAACTGGATCTCAACAGCGGT
AAGATCCTTGAGAGTTTTCGCCCCGAAGAACGTTTTCCAATGATGAGCACTTTTAAAGTTCTGCTATGTG
GCGCGGTATTATCCCGTGTTGACGCCGGGCAAGAGCAACTCGGTCGCCGCATACACTATTCTCAGAATGA
CTTGGTTGAGTACTCACCAGTCACAGAAAAGCATCTTACGGATGGCATGACAGTAAGAGAATTATGCAGT
GCTGCCATAACCATGAGTGATAACACTGCGGCCAACTTACTTCTGACAACGATCGGAGGACCGAAGGAGC
TAACCGCTTTTTTGCACAACATGGGGGATCATGTAACTCGCCTTGATCGTTGGGAACCGGAGCTGAATGA
AGCCATACCAAACGACGAGCGTGACACCACGATGCCTGCAGCAATGGCAACAACGTTGCGCAAACTATTA
ACTGGCGAACTACTTACTCTAGCTTCCCGGCAACAATTAATAGACTGGATGGAGGCGGATAAAGTTGCAG
GACCACTTCTGCGCTCGGCCCTTCCGGCTGGCTGGTTTATTGCTGATAAATCTGGAGCCGGTGAGCGTGG
GTCTCGCGGTATCATTGCAGCACTGGGGCCAGATGGTAAGCCCTCCCGTATCGTAGTTATCTACACGACG
GGGAGTCAGGCAACTATGGATGAACGAAATAGACAGATCGCTGAGATAGGTGCCTCACTGATTAAGCATT
GGTAACTGTCAGACCAAGTTTACTCATATATACTTTAGATTGATTTAAAACTTCATTTTTAATTTAAAAG
GATCTAGGTGAAGATCCTTTTTGATAATCTCATGACCAAAATCCCTTAACGTGAGTTTTCGTTCCACTGA
GCGTCAGACCCCGTAGAAAAGATCAAAGGATCTTCTTGAGATCCTTTTTTTCTGCGCGTAATCTGCTGCT
TGCAAACAAAAAAACCACCGCTACCAGCGGTGGTTTGTTTGCCGGATCAAGAGCTACCAACTCTTTTTCC
GAAGGTAACTGGCTTCAGCAGAGCGCAGATACCAAATACTGTCCTTCTAGTGTAGCCGTAGTTAGGCCAC
CACTTCAAGAACTCTGTAGCACCGCCTACATACCTCGCTCTGCTAATCCTGTTACCAGTGGCTGCTGCCA
GTGGCGATAAGTCGTGTCTTACCGGGTTGGACTCAAGACGATAGTTACCGGATAAGGCGCAGCGGTCGGG
CTGAACGGGGGGTTCGTGCACACAGCCCAGCTTGGAGCGAACGACCTACACCGAACTGAGATACCTACAG
CGTGAGCTATGAGAAAGCGCCACGCTTCCCGAAGGGAGAAAGGCGGACAGGTATCCGGTAAGCGGCAGGG
TCGGAACAGGAGAGCGCACGAGGGAGCTTCCAGGGGGAAACGCCTGGTATCTTTATAGTCCTGTCGGGTT
TCGCCACCTCTGACTTGAGCGTCGATTTTTGTGATGCTCGTCAGGGGGGCGGAGCCTATGGAAAAACGCC
AGCAACGCGGCCTTTTTACGGTTCCTGGCCTTTTGCTGGCCTTTTGCTCACATGTTCTTTCCTGCGTTAT
CCCCTGATTCTGTGGATAACCGTATTACCGCCTTTGAGTGAGCTGATACCGCTCGCCGCAGCCGAACGAC
CGAGCGCAGCGAGTCAGTGAGCGAGGAAGCGGAAGAGCGCCTGATGCGGTATTTTCTCCTTACGCATCTG
TGCGGTATTTCACACCGCATAAATTCCGACACCATCGAATGGTGCAAAACCTTTCGCGGTATGGCATGAT
AGCGCCCGGAAGAGAGTCAATTCAGGGTGGTGAATGTGAAACCAGTAACGTTATACGATGTCGCAGAGTA
TGCCGGTGTCTCTTATCAGACCGTTTCCCGCGTGGTGAACCAGGCCAGCCACGTTTCTGCGAAAACGCGG
GAAAAAGTGGAAGCGGCGATGGCGGAGCTGAATTACATTCCCAACCGCGTGGCACAACAACTGGCGGGCA
AACAGTCGTTGCTGATTGGCGTTGCCACCTCCAGTCTGGCCCTGCACGCGCCGTCGCAAATTGTCGCGGC
GATTAAATCTCGCGCCGATCAACTGGGTGCCAGCGTGGTGGTGTCGATGGTAGAACGAAGCGGCGTCGAA
GCCTGTAAAGCGGCGGTGCACAATCTTCTCGCGCAACGCGTCAGTGGGCTGATCATTAACTATCCGCTGG
ATGACCAGGATGCCATTGCTGTGGAAGCTGCCTGCACTAATGTTCCGGCGTTATTTCTTGATGTCTCTGA
CCAGACACCCATCAACAGTATTATTTTCTCCCATGAAGACGGTACGCGACTGGGCGTGGAGCATCTGGTC
GCATTGGGTCACCAGCAAATCGCGCTGTTAGCGGGCCCATTAAGTTCTGTCTCGGCGCGTCTGCGTCTGG
CTGGCTGGCATAAATATCTCACTCGCAATCAAATTCAGCCGATAGCGGAACGGGAAGGCGACTGGAGTGC
CATGTCCGGTTTTCAACAAACCATGCAAATGCTGAATGAGGGCATCGTTCCCACTGCGATGCTGGTTGCC
AACGATCAGATGGCGCTGGGCGCAATGCGCGCCATTACCGAGTCCGGGCTGCGCGTTGGTGCGGATATCT
CGGTAGTGGGATACGACGATACCGAAGACAGCTCATGTTATATCCCGCCGTCAACCACCATCAAACAGGA
TTTTCGCCTGCTGGGGCAAACCAGCGTGGACCGCTTGCTGCAACTCTCTCAGGGCCAGGCGGTGAAGGGC
AATCAGCTGTTGCCCGTCTCACTGGTGAAAAGAAAAACCACCCTGGCGCCCAATACGCAAACCGCCTCTC
CCCGCGCGTTGGCCGATTCATTAATGCAGCTGGCACGACAGGTTTCCCGACTGGAAAGCGGGCAGTGAGC
GCAACGCAATTAATGTGAGTTAGCTCACTCATTAGGCACCCCAGGCTTTACACTTTATGCTTCCGGCTCG
TATGTTGTGTGGAATTGTGAGCGGATAACAATTTCACACAGGAAACAGCTATGACCATGATTACGGATTC
ACTGGCCGTCGTTTTACAACGTCGTGACTGGGAAAACCCTGGCGTTACCCAACTTAATCGCCTTGCAGCA
CATCCCCCTTTCGCCAGCTGGCGTAATAGCGAAGAGGCCCGCACCGATCGCCCTTCCCAACAGTTGCGCA
GCCTGAATGGCGAATGGCGCTTTGCCTGGTTTCCGGCACCAGAAGCGGTGCCGGAAAGCTGGCTGGAGTG
CGATCTTCCTGAGGCCGATACTGTCGTCGTCCCCTCAAACTGGCAGATGCACGGTTACGATGCGCCCATC
TACACCAACGTAACCTATCCCATTACGGTCAATCCGCCGTTTGTTCCCACGGAGAATCCGACGGGTTGTT
ACTCGCTCACATTTAATGTTGATGAAAGCTGGCTACAGGAAGGCCAGACGCGAATTATTTTTGATGGCGT
TGGAATT
Features (pLannotate 1.2.2; 19 found; start..end, strand, type, name):
      6..107     -  CDS            yciV (fragment): RNAAM_ECOLI - Also known as trpH From Escherichia coli (strain K12).
    183..211     +  promoter       tac promoter: strong E. coli promoter; hybrid between the trp and lac UV5 promoters
    219..235     +  protein_bind   lac operator: The lac repressor binds to the lac operator to inhibit transcription in E. coli. This inhibition can be relieved by adding lactose or isopropyl-β-D-thiogalactopyranoside (IPTG). lac repressor encoded by lacI
    258..911     +  CDS            GST26_SCHJA: Experimental evidence at protein level: Swiss-Prot protein existence level 1. GST isoenzymes appear to play a central role in the parasite detoxification system. Other functions are also suspected including a role in increasing the solubility of haematin in the parasite gut. From Schistosoma japonicum (Blood fluke).
    951..1406    +  CDS            drk (fragment): GRAP_DROME - Also known as E(sev)2B From Drosophila melanogaster (Fruit fly).
   1419..1580    +  CDS            GB1: B1 domain of Streptococcal protein G effective as a solubilizing fusion partner (Cheng and Patel, 2004)
   1623..1790    +  CDS            GRB2 (fragment): GRB2_HUMAN - Also known as ASH. Experimental evidence at protein level: Swiss-Prot protein existence level 1. [Isoform 2]: Does not bind to phosphorylated epidermal growth factor receptor (EGFR) but inhibits EGF-induced transactivation of a RAS-responsive element. Acts as a dominant negative protein over GRB2 and by suppressing proliferative signals, may trigger active programmed cell death. From Homo sapiens (Human).
   1834..1873    +  CDS            rop (fragment): Rop protein, which maintains plasmids at low copy number; rop
   1975..2015    +  misc_feature   bom (fragment): basis of mobility region from pBR322
   2120..2224    +  promoter       AmpR promoter: bla
   2225..3085    +  CDS            AmpR: β-lactamase; bla; confers resistance to ampicillin, carbenicillin, and related antibiotics
   3256..3844    +  rep_origin     ori: high-copy-number ColE1/pMB1/pBR322/pUC origin of replication
   4030..4081    -  misc_feature   bom (fragment): basis of mobility region from pBR322
   4088..4165    +  promoter       lacIq promoter: lacI (mutant); In the lacIq allele, a single base change in the promoter boosts expression of the lacI gene about 10-fold.
   4166..5248    +  CDS            lacI: lac repressor; lacI; The lac repressor binds to the lac operator to inhibit transcription in E. coli. This inhibition can be relieved by adding lactose or isopropyl-β-D-thiogalactopyranoside (IPTG).
   5261..5282    +  protein_bind   CAP binding site: CAP binding activates transcription in the presence of cAMP. E. coli catabolite activator protein
   5297..5327    +  promoter       lac promoter: promoter for the E. coli lac operon
   5335..5351    +  protein_bind   lac operator: The lac repressor binds to the lac operator to inhibit transcription in E. coli. This inhibition can be relieved by adding lactose or isopropyl-β-D-thiogalactopyranoside (IPTG). lac repressor encoded by lacI
   5371..5544    +  CDS            lacZα: LacZα fragment of β-galactosidase; lacZ fragment
