[The description below was written by a language model from this plasmid's Addgene catalogue record and pLannotate feature annotations shown in this document.]
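Description:
GST-PS-Gads 1-155 GB1 Gads 261-330-Cys (XSB365) is a bacterial expression plasmid of about 5.8 kb built on the pGEX-6P-1 backbone, used to produce an engineered form of the human adaptor protein Gads (GRAP2) in E. coli. It replicates from a high-copy ColE1/pMB1-type origin and is selected with ampicillin through the β-lactamase gene. Expression is driven by the tac promoter with a downstream lac operator. The plasmid also carries lacI under the lacIq promoter, so transcription stays repressed until it is induced with IPTG. Remnants of the lac promoter/lacZα region and short rop and bom fragments are backbone carry-over.

The open reading frame begins with Schistosoma japonicum glutathione S-transferase, followed by a PreScission protease cleavage site. This allows glutathione-affinity purification and subsequent removal of the tag. According to the construct name, the insert then joins Gads residues 1-155 (the N-terminal SH3 and SH2 domains) to the GB1 domain of streptococcal protein G, followed by Gads residues 261-330 (the C-terminal SH3 domain) and a terminal cysteine. GB1, a known solubilising fusion partner, therefore sits where the intervening Gads residues between the two segments would be. The automated annotation labels the two Gads segments as fragments of the homologues Drosophila drk and human GRB2, which reflects sequence similarity within this adaptor family rather than their true origin. The C-terminal cysteine provides a site for labelling the purified protein. The associated study concerns phase separation of signalling molecules in T cell receptor signal transduction, which suggests the labelled protein was intended for that kind of work.
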