Addgene plasmid #78507: GST-PS-Gads 1-155 GB1 Gads 261-330-Cys (XSB365)
Purpose: Construct for expressing Gads SH3, SH2, and SH3 domain in E. Coli, with a C-terminal Cys for labeling
Depositing lab: Ron Vale. Depositing organization: University of California, San Francisco (UCSF). Publication: Phase separation of signaling molecules promotes T cell receptor signal transduction. Su X, Ditlev JA, Hui E, Xing W, Banjade S, Okrut J, King DS, Taunton J, Rosen MK, Vale RD. Science. 2016 Apr 29;352(6285):595-9. doi: 10.1126/science.aad9964. Epub 2016 Apr 7. PubMed 27056844.
Backbone
  Vector backbone: pGEX-6P-1
  Total vector size (bp): 5800
  Vector type: Bacterial Expression
Growth in bacteria
  Bacterial resistance: Ampicillin, 100 μg/mL
  Growth temperature: 37°C
  Growth strain: DH5alpha
  Copy number: High Copy
Gene/Insert
  Gene/Insert name: Gads SH3 SH2 SH3 domain
  Species: H. sapiens (human)
  Entrez Gene: GRAP2 (a.k.a. GADS, GRAP-2, GRB2L, GRBLG, GRID, GRPL, GrbX, Grf40, Mona, P38)
  Tag / fusion protein: GST followed by a prescission protease claevage site (N terminal on insert)
Terms and licenses: Academic/Nonprofit Terms; Industry Terms: Not Available to Industry
How to cite: GST-PS-Gads 1-155 GB1 Gads 261-330-Cys (XSB365) was a gift from Ron Vale (Addgene plasmid # 78507 ; http://n2t.net/addgene:78507 ; RRID:Addgene_78507)
