>Addgene plasmid #78507 | GST-PS-Gads 1-155 GB1 Gads 261-330-Cys (XSB365) | addgene partial sequence | sequence record 149100 | AmpSeq-F 5'-ctcatgagcggatacatatttgaa-3'
AACAAATAGGGGTTCCGCGCACATTTCCCCGAAAAGTGCCACCTGACGTCTAAGAAACCATTATTATCAT
GACATTAACCTATAAAAATAGGCGTATCACGAGGCCCTTTCGTCTTCAAGAATTATACACTCCGCTATCG
CTACGTGACTGGGTCATGGCTGCGCCCCGACACCCGCCAACACCCGCTGACGCGCCCTGACGGGCTTGTC
TGCTCCCGGCATCCGCTTACAGACAAGCTGTGACCGTCTCCGGGAGCTGCATGTGTCAGAGGTTTTCACC
GTCATCACCGAAACGCGCGAGGCAGATCGTCAGTCAGTCACGATGCGGCCGCTCGAGTCGACTTAGCACC
GGGTCATGGGTGCCACGTAGTTGGCAGGGAAGAGGCCCAGCTTGTTGTGCAGGCGGCCGGTCCACCAGGA
TGGGTTGGAGCTATCCAGGACCTCCACCACCTCCCCGCTGTGGAACCCCAGCTCGTCATCCTCCAGGGCC
TCAAAGTCATACAGCGCCCGGGCCCACCGCACTCGCCCTGCCGCCTGGAGCTGCACTGGGTCTGTGTGTT
CGGTTACCGTGAAGGTTTTGGTAGCGTCGTCGTAGGTCCATTCACCGTCAACACCGTTGTCGTTAGCGTA
CTGTTTGAAAACTTTTTCCGCGGTAGCAGCGTCAACAGCTTCGGTGGTGGTTTCACCTTTCAGGGTTTTA
CCGTTCAGGATAAGCTTGTACTCGTGACCCTGGTCTTCTCGGGTTCTGTCTCTAAGGAAGATCTGCTTCT
GTCTGGAGATGGAATTTGTCCTGTAGTAGTCTACCAGCTTATTTAGGGATGGAAACTTCTCAGTCCACAG
AAAGTAATTACCCTTGTTGTCTCGCATGACCTTGAAGTGTTGAACGTCATCCTCATGCCTGACAGAGATG
GAGAAGTCCCCTGGGGAGCTCTGGCTGGCCCGGATGATGAAGAAGCCAACCTCCTTGCCCATGAGTAAGT
TCTCTGCCTGGTGTCGAGAGAGGCCTTCGTGAAACCATTTGGGAAACTGGATGTCTATGAAATTCTTGGG
CACATAT
