>Addgene plasmid #78507 | GST-PS-Gads 1-155 GB1 Gads 261-330-Cys (XSB365) | addgene partial sequence | sequence record 149103 | pEXT20-F2 5'-GCATAATTCGTGTCGC-3'
TTTTTGCGCCGACATCATAACGGTTCTGGCAAATATTCTGAAATGAGCTGTTGACAATTAATCATCGGCT
CGTATAATGTGTGGAATTGTGAGCGGATAACAATTTCACACAGGAAACAGTATTCATGTCCCCTATACTA
GGTTATTGGAAAATTAAGGGCCTTGTGCAACCCACTCGACTTCTTTTGGAATATCTTGAAGAAAAATATG
AAGAGCATTTGTATGAGCGCGATGAAGGTGATAAATGGCGAAACAAAAAGTTTGAATTGGGTTTGGAGTT
TCCCAATCTTCCTTATTATATTGATGGTGATGTTAAATTAACACAGTCTATGGCCATCATACGTTATATA
GCTGACAAGCACAACATGTTGGGTGGTTGTCCAAAAGAGCGTGCAGAGATTTCAATGCTTGAAGGAGCGG
TTTTGGATATTAGATACGGTGTTTCGAGAATTGCATATAGTAAAGACTTTGAAACTCTCAAAGTTGATTT
TCTTAGCAAGCTACCTGAAATGCTGAAAATGTTCGAAGATCGTTTATGTCATAAAACATATTTAAATGGT
GATCATGTAACCCATCCTGACTTCATGTTGTATGACGCTCTTGATGTTGTTTTATACATGGACCCAATGT
GCCTGGATGCGTTCCCAAAATTAGTTTGTTTTAAAAAACGTATTGAAGCTATCCCACAAATTGATAAGTA
CTTGAAATCCAGCAAGTATATAGCATGGCCTTTGCAGGGCTGGCAAGCCACGTTTGGTGGTGGCGACCAT
CCTCCAAAATCGGATCTGGAAGTTCTGTTCCAGGGGCCCCTGGGATCCATGGAAGCTGTTGCCAAGTTTG
ATTTCACTGCTTCAGGTGAGGATGAACTGAGCTTTCACACTGGAGATGTTTTGAAGATTTTAAGTAACCA
AGAGGAGTGGTTTAAGGCGGAGCTTGGGAGCCAGGAAGGATATGTGCCCAAGAATTTCATAGACATCCAG
TTTCCCAAATGGTTTCACGAAGGCCTCTCTCGACA
